Addgene plasmid #18111: T4 Lysozyme WT*
Depositing lab: Brian Matthews. Depositing organization: University of Oregon.
Backbone
  Vector backbone: pHS1403
  Backbone size w/o insert (bp): 5000
  Vector type: Bacterial Expression
Growth in bacteria
  Bacterial resistance: Ampicillin, 100 μg/mL
  Growth temperature: 37°C
  Growth strain: DH5alpha
  Copy number: High Copy
Gene/Insert
  Gene/Insert name: T4 Lysozyme
  Species: Bacteriophage T4
  Insert size (bp): 600
  Mutation: No cysteines: C54T, C97A
  GenBank ID: NP_049736
  Entrez Gene: e (a.k.a. T4p123)
  Cloning method: Restriction Enzyme; 5′ cloning site BamHI (not destroyed); 3′ cloning site HindIII (not destroyed)
  Sequencing primers: 5′ na; 3′ GGCGTATCACGAGGCCC
Terms and licenses: Academic/Nonprofit Terms; Industry Terms: Not Available to Industry
How to cite: T4 Lysozyme WT* was a gift from Brian Matthews (Addgene plasmid # 18111 ; http://n2t.net/addgene:18111 ; RRID:Addgene_18111)
