[The description below was written by a language model from this plasmid's Addgene catalogue record and pLannotate feature annotations shown in this document.]
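Description:
T4 Lysozyme WT* is a bacterial expression plasmid built on the pHS1403 backbone that carries the bacteriophage T4 endolysin gene (gene e) in its cysteine-free "pseudo-wild-type" form, with both native cysteines replaced (C54T and C97A). The roughly 600 bp insert was cloned between BamHI and HindIII sites, both of which are retained, and the sequenced plasmid is about 5.1 kb. It is propagated in E. coli at high copy number from a ColE1/pMB1-type origin and selected with ampicillin through the β-lactamase gene. The backbone shows pBR322 ancestry: it keeps the bom mobility region, but only fragments of rop and of the tet promoter remain.

Expression of the lysozyme coding sequence is driven by an unusual tandem promoter array. A lac UV5 promoter is followed by two copies of the hybrid tac promoter, and each of the three has its own lac operator immediately downstream. The plasmid also carries a full lacI gene under the up-mutated lacIq promoter, which supplies abundant lac repressor. This keeps transcription off until it is induced with IPTG or lactose, which is useful because the product degrades bacterial peptidoglycan. A second lac UV5 promoter/operator with a CAP site and a lacZα fragment lies next to lacI, apparently as a remnant of the lac region. No affinity tag or fusion partner is annotated, so the protein appears to be made in untagged form.

The record does not state a specific purpose. A cysteine-free lysozyme avoids thiol oxidation and unwanted disulfide formation, which makes it a convenient reference background for recombinant production and for introducing further mutations in protein structure, stability and folding studies.
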