Features (pLannotate 1.2.2; 21 found; start..end, strand, type, name):
     22..52      +  promoter       lac UV5 promoter: E. coli lac promoter with an "up" mutation
     60..76      +  protein_bind   lac operator: The lac repressor binds to the lac operator to inhibit transcription in E. coli. This inhibition can be relieved by adding lactose or isopropyl-β-D-thiogalactopyranoside (IPTG). lac repressor encoded by lacI
    131..159     +  promoter       tac promoter: strong E. coli promoter; hybrid between the trp and lac UV5 promoters
    167..183     +  protein_bind   lac operator: The lac repressor binds to the lac operator to inhibit transcription in E. coli. This inhibition can be relieved by adding lactose or isopropyl-β-D-thiogalactopyranoside (IPTG). lac repressor encoded by lacI
    226..254     +  promoter       tac promoter: strong E. coli promoter; hybrid between the trp and lac UV5 promoters
    262..278     +  protein_bind   lac operator: The lac repressor binds to the lac operator to inhibit transcription in E. coli. This inhibition can be relieved by adding lactose or isopropyl-β-D-thiogalactopyranoside (IPTG). lac repressor encoded by lacI
    321..812     +  CDS            E (sequence withheld): ENLYS_BPT4 - Experimental evidence at protein level: Swiss-Prot protein existence level 1. Endolysin with lysozyme activity that degrades host peptidoglycans and participates with the holin and spanin proteins in the sequential events which lead to the programmed host cell lysis releasing the mature viral particles. Once the holin has permeabilized the host cell membrane, the endolysin can reach the periplasm and break down the peptidoglycan layer. From Enterobacteria phage T4 (Bacteriophage T4).
    931..955     -  promoter       tet promoter (fragment): E. coli promoter for tetracycline efflux protein gene
   1108..1212    +  promoter       AmpR promoter: bla
   1213..2073    +  CDS            AmpR: β-lactamase; bla; confers resistance to ampicillin, carbenicillin, and related antibiotics
   2244..2832    +  rep_origin     ori: high-copy-number ColE1/pMB1/pBR322/pUC origin of replication
   3018..3158    -  misc_feature   bom: basis of mobility region from pBR322
   3260..3299    -  CDS            rop (fragment): Rop protein, which maintains plasmids at low copy number; rop
   3567..3740    -  CDS            lacZα: LacZα fragment of β-galactosidase; lacZ fragment
   3760..3776    -  protein_bind   lac operator: The lac repressor binds to the lac operator to inhibit transcription in E. coli. This inhibition can be relieved by adding lactose or isopropyl-β-D-thiogalactopyranoside (IPTG). lac repressor encoded by lacI
   3784..3814    -  promoter       lac UV5 promoter: E. coli lac promoter with an "up" mutation
   3829..3850    -  protein_bind   CAP binding site: CAP binding activates transcription in the presence of cAMP. E. coli catabolite activator protein
   3863..4945    -  CDS            lacI: lac repressor; lacI; The lac repressor binds to the lac operator to inhibit transcription in E. coli. This inhibition can be relieved by adding lactose or isopropyl-β-D-thiogalactopyranoside (IPTG).
   4946..5023    -  promoter       lacIq promoter: lacI (mutant); In the lacIq allele, a single base change in the promoter boosts expression of the lacI gene about 10-fold.
   5024..5062    +  CDS            lacI (fragment): lac repressor; lacI; The lac repressor binds to the lac operator to inhibit transcription in E. coli. This inhibition can be relieved by adding lactose or isopropyl-β-D-thiogalactopyranoside (IPTG).
   5075..7       +  protein_bind   CAP binding site (across the origin): CAP binding activates transcription in the presence of cAMP. E. coli catabolite activator protein
>Addgene plasmid #18111 | T4 Lysozyme WT* | addgene full sequence | sequence record 174143 | Addgene NGS Result
CACTCATTAGGCACCCCAGGCTTTACACTTTATGCTTCCGGCTCGTATAATGTGTGGAATTGTGAGCGGA
TAACAATTTCACACAGGAAACAGGATCGATCCATCGATGAGCTTACTCCCCATCCCCCTGTTGACAATTA
ATCATCGGCTCGTATAATGTGTGGAATTGTGAGCGGATAACAATTTCACACAGGAAACAGGATCAGCTTA
CTCCCCATCCCCCTGTTGACAATTAATCATCGGCTCGTATAATGTGTGGAATTGTGAGCGGATAACAATT
TCACACAGGAAACAGGATCCATCGATGCTTAGGAGGTATT
[492 nt withheld, positions 321-812]
TAAAGCTGTTTACTTTCTCTTGGAATTGTGATAGTATATTCACAATTACTTGAATAGACAATTACTAATT
AAAATATTTAAAGGAAACATATGAAAACATATCAAGAATTTATTGCCGAAGCTTATCGATGATAAGCTGT
CAAACATGAGCAGATCTGAGCCCGCCTAATGAGCGGGCTTTTTTTTCAGATCTGCTTGAAGACGAAAGGG
CCTCGTGATACGCCTATTTTTATAGGTTAATGTCATGATAATAATGGTTTCTTAGACGTCAGGTGGCACT
TTTCGGGGAAATGTGCGCGGAACCCCTATTTGTTTATTTTTCTAAATACATTCAAATATGTATCCGCTCA
TGAGACAATAACCCTGATAAATGCTTCAATAATATTGAAAAAGGAAGAGTATGAGTATTCAACATTTCCG
TGTCGCCCTTATTCCCTTTTTTGCGGCATTTTGCCTTCCTGTTTTTGCTCACCCAGAAACGCTGGTGAAA
GTAAAAGATGCTGAAGATCAGTTGGGTGCACGAGTGGGTTACATCGAACTGGATCTCAACAGCGGTAAGA
TCCTTGAGAGTTTTCGCCCCGAAGAACGTTTTCCAATGATGAGCACTTTTAAAGTTCTGCTATGTGGCGC
GGTATTATCCCGTGTTGACGCCGGGCAAGAGCAACTCGGTCGCCGCATACACTATTCTCAGAATGACTTG
GTTGAGTACTCACCAGTCACAGAAAAGCATCTTACGGATGGCATGACAGTAAGAGAATTATGCAGTGCTG
CCATAACCATGAGTGATAACACTGCGGCCAACTTACTTCTGACAACGATCGGAGGACCGAAGGAGCTAAC
CGCTTTTTTGCACAACATGGGGGATCATGTAACTCGCCTTGATCGTTGGGAACCGGAGCTGAATGAAGCC
ATACCAAACGACGAGCGTGACACCACGATGCCTGCAGCAATGGCAACAACGTTGCGCAAACTATTAACTG
GCGAACTACTTACTCTAGCTTCCCGGCAACAATTAATAGACTGGATGGAGGCGGATAAAGTTGCAGGACC
ACTTCTGCGCTCGGCCCTTCCGGCTGGCTGGTTTATTGCTGATAAATCTGGAGCCGGTGAGCGTGGGTCT
CGCGGTATCATTGCAGCACTGGGGCCAGATGGTAAGCCCTCCCGTATCGTAGTTATCTACACGACGGGGA
GTCAGGCAACTATGGATGAACGAAATAGACAGATCGCTGAGATAGGTGCCTCACTGATTAAGCATTGGTA
ACTGTCAGACCAAGTTTACTCATATATACTTTAGATTGATTTAAAACTTCATTTTTAATTTAAAAGGATC
TAGGTGAAGATCCTTTTTGATAATCTCATGACCAAAATCCCTTAACGTGAGTTTTCGTTCCACTGAGCGT
CAGACCCCGTAGAAAAGATCAAAGGATCTTCTTGAGATCCTTTTTTTCTGCGCGTAATCTGCTGCTTGCA
AACAAAAAAACCACCGCTACCAGCGGTGGTTTGTTTGCCGGATCAAGAGCTACCAACTCTTTTTCCGAAG
GTAACTGGCTTCAGCAGAGCGCAGATACCAAATACTGTCCTTCTAGTGTAGCCGTAGTTAGGCCACCACT
TCAAGAACTCTGTAGCACCGCCTACATACCTCGCTCTGCTAATCCTGTTACCAGTGGCTGCTGCCAGTGG
CGATAAGTCGTGTCTTACCGGGTTGGACTCAAGACGATAGTTACCGGATAAGGCGCAGCGGTCGGGCTGA
ACGGGGGGTTCGTGCACACAGCCCAGCTTGGAGCGAACGACCTACACCGAACTGAGATACCTACAGCGTG
AGCTATGAGAAAGCGCCACGCTTCCCGAAGGGAGAAAGGCGGACAGGTATCCGGTAAGCGGCAGGGTCGG
AACAGGAGAGCGCACGAGGGAGCTTCCAGGGGGAAACGCCTGGTATCTTTATAGTCCTGTCGGGTTTCGC
CACCTCTGACTTGAGCGTCGATTTTTGTGATGCTCGTCAGGGGGGCGGAGCCTATGGAAAAACGCCAGCA
ACGCGGCCTTTTTACGGTTCCTGGCCTTTTGCTGGCCTTTTGCTCACATGTTCTTTCCTGCGTTATCCCC
TGATTCTGTGGATAACCGTATTACCGCCTTTGAGTGAGCTGATACCGCTCGCCGCAGCCGAACGACCGAG
CGCAGCGAGTCAGTGAGCGAGGAAGCGGAAGAGCGCCTGATGCGGTATTTTCTCCTTACGCATCTGTGCG
GTATTTCACACCGCATATGGTGCACTCTCAGTACAATCTGCTCTGATGCCGCATAGTTAAGCCAGTATAC
ACTCCGCTATCGCTACGTGACTGGGTCATGGCTGCGCCCCGACACCCGCCAACACCCGCTGACGCGCCCT
GACGGGCTTGTCTGCTCCCGGCATCCGCTTACAGACAAGCTGTGACCGTCTCCGGGAGCTGCATGTGTCA
GAGGTTTTCACCGTCATCACCGAAACGCGCGAGGCAGAACGCCATCAAAAATAATTCGCGTCTGGCCTTC
CTGTAGCCAGCTTTCATCAACATTAAATGTGAGCGAGTAACAACCCGTCGGATTCTCCGTGGGAACAAAC
GGCGGATTGACCGTAATGGGATAGGTCACGTTGGTGTAGATGGGCGCATCGTAACCGTGCATCTGCCAGT
TTGAGGGGACGACGACAGTATCGGCCTCAGGAAGATCGCACTCCAGCCAGCTTTCCGGCACCGCTTCTGG
TGCCGGAAACCAGGCAAAGCGCCATTCGCCATTCAGGCTGCGCAACTGTTGGGAAGGGCGATCGGTGCGG
GCCTCTTCGCTATTACGCCAGCTGGCGAAAGGGGGATGTGCTGCAAGGCGATTAAGTTGGGTAACGCCAG
GGTTTTCCCAGTCACGACGTTGTAAAACGACGGCCAGTGAATCCGTAATCATGGTCATAGCTGTTTCCTG
TGTGAAATTGTTATCCGCTCACAATTCCACACATTATACGAGCCGGAAGCATAAAGTGTAAAGCCTGGGG
TGCCTAATGAGTGAGCTAACTTACATTAATTGCGTTGCGCTCACTGCCCGCTTTCCAGTCGGGAAACCTG
TCGTGCCAGCTGCATTAATGAATCGGCCAACGCGCGGGGAGAGGCGGTTTGCGTATTGGGCGCCAGGGTG
GTTTTTCTTTTCACCAGTGAGACGGGCAACAGCTGATTGCCCTTCACCGCCTGGCCCTGAGAGAGTTGCA
GCAAGCGGTCCACGCTGGTTTGCCCCAGCAGGCGAAAATCCTGTTTGATGGTGGTTAACGGCGGGATATA
ACATGAGCTGTCTTCGGTATCGTCGTATCCCACTACCGAGATATCCGCACCAACGCGCAGCCCGGACTCG
GTAATGGCGCGCATTGCGCCCAGCGCCATCTGATCGTTGGCAACCAGCATCGCAGTGGGAACGATGCCCT
CATTCAGCATTTGCATGGTTTGTTGAAAACCGGACATGGCACTCCAGTCGCCTTCCCGTTCCGCTATCGG
CTGAATTTGATTGCGAGTGAGATATTTATGCCAGCCAGCCAGACGCAGACGCGCCGAGACAGAACTTAAT
GGGCCCGCTAACAGCGCGATTTGCTGGTGACCCAATGCGACCAGATGCTCCACGCCCAGTCGCGTACCGT
CTTCATGGGAGAAAATAATACTGTTGATGGGTGTCTGGTCAGAGACATCAAGAAATAACGCCGGAACATT
AGTGCAGGCAGCTTCCACAGCAATGGCATCCTGGTCATCCAGCGGATAGTTAATGATCAGCCCACTGACG
CGTTGCGCGAGAAGATTGTGCACCGCCGCTTTACAGGCTTCGACGCCGCTTCGTTCTACCATCGACACCA
CCACGCTGGCACCCAGTTGATCGGCGCGAGATTTAATCGCCGCGACAATTTGCGACGGCGCGTGCAGGGC
CAGACTGGAGGTGGCAACGCCAATCAGCAACGACTGTTTGCCCGCCAGTTGTTGTGCCACGCGGTTGGGA
ATGTAATTCAGCTCCGCCATCGCCGCTTCCACTTTTTCCCGCGTTTTCGCAGAAACGTGGCTGGCCTGGT
TCACCACGCGGGAAACGGTCTGATAAGAGACACCGGCATACTCTGCGACATCGTATAACGTTACTGGTTT
CACATTCACCACCCTGAATTGACTCTCTTCCGGGCGCTATCATGCCATACCGCGAAAGGTTTTGCACCAT
TCGATGGTGTCCTGGCACGACAGGTTTCCCGACTGGAAAGCGGGCAGTGAGCGCAACGCAATTAATGTAA
GTTAGCT
