>Addgene plasmid #18111 | T4 Lysozyme WT* | addgene partial sequence | sequence record 23529 | 3primeUP
CTANTGAAAAAGCCCGCTCATTAGGCGGGCTCAGATCTGCTCATGTTTTGACAGCTTATCATCGATAAGC
TTCGGCAATAAATTCTTGATATGTTTTCATATGTTTCCTTTAAATATTTTAATTAGTAATTGTCTATTCA
AGTAATTGTGAATATACTATCACAATTCCAAGAGAAAGTAAACAGCTTTA
[492 nt withheld, positions 191-682]
AATACCTCCTAAGCATCGATGGATCCTGTTTCCTGTGTGAAATTGTTATCCGCTCACAATTCCACACATT
ATACGAGCCGATGATAATTGTCACAGGGGATGGGGAGTAGCTGATCCTGTTCCGGGTGAATGTATCGCTC
CATCACCATAACGAGCGAGATATGCA
